Addgene plasmid #221725: pCS2+-Zeo
Purpose: Expression of Zeocin resistance marker in zebrafish embryos.
Depositing lab: David Bartel. Depositing organization: Whitehead Institute for Biomedical Research. Publication: A Seed Mismatch Enhances Argonaute2-Catalyzed Cleavage and Partially Rescues Severely Impaired Cleavage Found in Fish. Chen GR, Sive H, Bartel DP. Mol Cell. 2017 Dec 21;68(6):1095-1107.e5. doi: 10.1016/j.molcel.2017.11.032. PubMed 29272705.
Backbone
  Vector backbone: pCS2+
  Vector type: Fish expression
  Selectable markers: Zeocin
Growth in bacteria
  Bacterial resistance: Ampicillin, 100 μg/mL
  Growth temperature: 37°C
  Growth strain: DH5alpha
  Copy number: High Copy
Gene/Insert
  Gene/Insert name: BleoR
  Promoter: simian CMV IE94
  Cloning method: Gibson Cloning
  Sequencing primers: 5′ SP6 (5' of insert)
Terms and licenses: Academic/Nonprofit Terms; Industry Terms: Not Available to Industry
Depositor comments: This plasmid was used for IVT-template generation. Mutations may exist within the pre-existing CMV IE94 promoter
How to cite: pCS2+-Zeo was a gift from David Bartel (Addgene plasmid # 221725 ; http://n2t.net/addgene:221725 ; RRID:Addgene_221725)
