[The description below was written by a language model from this plasmid's Addgene catalogue record and pLannotate feature annotations shown in this document.]
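Description:
pCS2+-Zeo is a 4,262 nt derivative of the pCS2+ expression vector, catalogued as a fish expression plasmid for producing the Zeocin resistance marker in zebrafish embryos. It is maintained in E. coli as a high-copy plasmid through a ColE1/pUC-type origin and selected with ampicillin via the β-lactamase gene and its native promoter. An f1 bacteriophage origin is also present, along with backbone remnants of no functional relevance to the payload: lac promoter and operator, a CAP binding site, and fragments of lacI and lacZα.

The insert, introduced by Gibson cloning, is BleoR (Sh ble from Streptoalloteichus hindustanus). It encodes an antibiotic-binding protein that confers resistance to bleomycin, phleomycin and Zeocin. The coding sequence sits downstream of two promoters in tandem. The simian cytomegalovirus IE94 enhancer/promoter can drive transcription from the DNA in vertebrate cells, and an SP6 phage promoter lies immediately upstream of the open reading frame. An SV40 polyadenylation signal follows the coding region, and a T7 promoter fragment and a T3 promoter lie beyond the insert in the opposite orientation, as is typical of the pCS2+ design.

The depositor notes that the plasmid was used to generate templates for in vitro transcription, which fits the SP6 arrangement commonly used to make mRNA for embryo injection. The record does not describe how the resulting RNA was used experimentally. The depositor also cautions that mutations may exist in the CMV IE94 promoter. In line with this, the annotation detects that promoter only as two overlapping fragments rather than one intact feature, so DNA-based expression from it should not be assumed to be fully functional.
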