Features (pLannotate 1.2.2; 16 found; start..end, strand, type, name):
     35..53      +  promoter       SP6 promoter: promoter for bacteriophage SP6 RNA polymerase
    106..480     +  CDS            BleoR: antibiotic-binding protein; Sh ble from Streptoalloteichus hindustanus; confers resistance to bleomycin, phleomycin, and Zeocin™
    496..513     -  promoter       T7 promoter (fragment): promoter for bacteriophage T7 RNA polymerase
    518..652     -  polyA_signal   SV40 poly(A) signal: SV40 polyadenylation signal
    765..783     -  promoter       T3 promoter: promoter for bacteriophage T3 RNA polymerase
    828..844     -  protein_bind   lac operator: The lac repressor binds to the lac operator to inhibit transcription in E. coli. This inhibition can be relieved by adding lactose or isopropyl-β-D-thiogalactopyranoside (IPTG). lac repressor encoded by lacI
    852..882     -  promoter       lac promoter: promoter for the E. coli lac operon
    897..918     -  protein_bind   CAP binding site: CAP binding activates transcription in the presence of cAMP. E. coli catabolite activator protein
    931..1023    -  CDS            lacI (fragment): lac repressor; lacI; The lac repressor binds to the lac operator to inhibit transcription in E. coli. This inhibition can be relieved by adding lactose or isopropyl-β-D-thiogalactopyranoside (IPTG).
   1206..1794    -  rep_origin     ori: high-copy-number ColE1/pMB1/pBR322/pUC origin of replication
   1965..2825    -  CDS            AmpR: β-lactamase; bla; confers resistance to ampicillin, carbenicillin, and related antibiotics
   2826..2930    -  promoter       AmpR promoter: bla
   2983..3411    -  rep_origin     f1 ori (sequence partly withheld): f1 bacteriophage origin of replication; arrow indicates direction of (+) strand synthesis
   3416..3482    -  CDS            lacZα (fragment): LacZα fragment of β-galactosidase; lacZ fragment
   3489..4000    +  promoter       CMV IE94 promoter (fragment): enhancer/promoter region of simian cytomegalovirus major immediate early transcription unit IE94
   3983..4262    +  promoter       CMV IE94 promoter (fragment): enhancer/promoter region of simian cytomegalovirus major immediate early transcription unit IE94
>Addgene plasmid #221725 | pCS2+-Zeo | addgene full sequence | sequence record 449654 | Addgene NGS Result
CGCCATTCTGCCTGGGGACGTCGGAGCAAGCTTGATTTAGGTGACACTATAGAATACAAGCTACTTGTTC
TTTTTGCAGGATCCCATCGATTCGAATTCAGGATCATGGCCAAGTTGACCAGTGCCGTTCCGGTGCTCAC
CGCGCGCGACGTCGCCGGAGCGGTCGAGTTCTGGACCGACCGGCTCGGGTTCTCCCGGGACTTCGTGGAG
GACGACTTCGCCGGTGTGGTCCGGGACGACGTGACCCTGTTCATCAGCGCGGTCCAGGACCAGGTGGTGC
CGGACAACACCCTGGCCTGGGTGTGGGTGCGCGGCCTGGACGAGCTGTACGCCGAGTGGTCGGAGGTCGT
GTCCACGAACTTCCGGGACGCCTCCGGGCCGGCCATGACCGAGATCGGCGAGCAGCCGTGGGGGCGGGAG
TTCGCCCTGCGCGACCCGGCCGGCAACTGCGTGCACTTCGTGGCCGAGGAGCAGGACTGACTCGAGCCTC
TAGAACTATAGTGAGTCGTATTACGTAGATCCAGACATGATAAGATACATTGATGAGTTTGGACAAACCA
CAACTAGAATGCAGTGAAAAAAATGCTTTATTTGTGAAATTTGTGATGCTATTGCTTTATTTGTAACCAT
TATAAGCTGCAATAAACAAGTTAACAACAACAATTGCATTCATTTTATGTTTCAGGTTCAGGGGGAGGTG
TGGGAGGTTTTTTAATTCGCGGCCGCGGCGCCAATGCATTGGGCCCGGTACCCAGCTTTTGTTCCCTTTA
GTGAGGGTTAATTGCGCGCTTGGCGTAATCATGGTCATAGCTGTTTCCTGTGTGAAATTGTTATCCGCTC
ACAATTCCACACAACATACGAGCCGGGAGCATAAAGTGTAAAGCCTGGGGTGCCTAATGAGTGAGCTAAC
TCACATTAATTGCGTTGCGCTCACTGCCCGCTTTCCAGTCGGGAAACCTGTCGTGCCAGCTGCATTAATG
AATCGGCCAACGCGCGGGGAGAGGCGGTTTGCGTATTGGGCGCTCTTCCGCTTCCTCGCTCACTGACTCG
CTGCGCTCGGTCGTTCGGCTGCGGCGAGCGGTATCAGCTCACTCAAAGGCGGTAATACGGTTATCCACAG
AATCAGGGGATAACGCAGGAAAGAACATGTGAGCAAAAGGCCAGCAAAAGGCCAGGAACCGTAAAAAGGC
CGCGTTGCTGGCGTTTTTCCATAGGCTCCGCCCCCCTGACGAGCATCACAAAAATCGACGCTCAAGTCAG
AGGTGGCGAAACCCGACAGGACTATAAAGATACCAGGCGTTTCCCCCTGGAAGCTCCCTCGTGCGCTCTC
CTGTTCCGACCCTGCCGCTTACCGGATACCTGTCCGCCTTTCTCCCTTCGGGAAGCGTGGCGCTTTCTCA
TAGCTCACGCTGTAGGTATCTCAGTTCGGTGTAGGTCGTTCGCTCCAAGCTGGGCTGTGTGCACGAACCC
CCCGTTCAGCCCGACCGCTGCGCCTTATCCGGTAACTATCGTCTTGAGTCCAACCCGGTAAGACACGACT
TATCGCCACTGGCAGCAGCCACTGGTAACAGGATTAGCAGAGCGAGGTATGTAGGCGGTGCTACAGAGTT
CTTGAAGTGGTGGCCTAACTACGGCTACACTAGAAGAACAGTATTTGGTATCTGCGCTCTGCTGAAGCCA
GTTACCTTCGGAAAAAGAGTTGGTAGCTCTTGATCCGGCAAACAAACCACCGCTGGTAGCGGTGGTTTTT
TTGTTTGCAAGCAGCAGATTACGCGCAGAAAAAAAGGATCTCAAGAAGATCCTTTGATCTTTTCTACGGG
GTCTGACGCTCAGTGGAACGAAAACTCACGTTAAGGGATTTTGGTCATGAGATTATCAAAAAGGATCTTC
ACCTAGATCCTTTTAAATTAAAAATGAAGTTTTAAATCAATCTAAAGTATATATGAGTAAACTTGGTCTG
ACAGTTACCAATGCTTAATCAGTGAGGCACCTATCTCAGCGATCTGTCTATTTCGTTCATCCATAGTTGC
CTGACTCCCCGTCGTGTAGATAACTACGATACGGGAGGGCTTACCATCTGGCCCCAGTGCTGCAATGATA
CCGCGAGACCCACGCTCACCGGCTCCAGATTTATCAGCAATAAACCAGCCAGCCGGAAGGGCCGAGCGCA
GAAGTGGTCCTGCAACTTTATCCGCCTCCATCCAGTCTATTAATTGTTGCCGGGAAGCTAGAGTAAGTAG
TTCGCCAGTTAATAGTTTGCGCAACGTTGTTGCCATTGCTACAGGCATCGTGGTGTCACGCTCGTCGTTT
GGTATGGCTTCATTCAGCTCCGGTTCCCAACGATCAAGGCGAGTTACATGATCCCCCATGTTGTGCAAAA
AAGCGGTTAGCTCCTTCGGTCCTCCGATCGTTGTCAGAAGTAAGTTGGCCGCAGTGTTATCACTCATGGT
TATGGCAGCACTGCATAATTCTCTTACTGTCATGCCATCCGTAAGATGCTTTTCTGTGACTGGTGAGTAC
TCAACCAAGTCATTCTGAGAATAGTGTATGCGGCGACCGAGTTGCTCTTGCCCGGCGTCAATACGGGATA
ATACCGCGCCACATAGCAGAACTTTAAAAGTGCTCATCATTGGAAAACGTTCTTCGGGGCGAAAACTCTC
AAGGATCTTACCGCTGTTGAGATCCAGTTCGATGTAACCCACTCGTGCACCCAACTGATCTTCAGCATCT
TTTACTTTCACCAGCGTTTCTGGGTGAGCAAAAACAGGAAGGCAAAATGCCGCAAAAAAGGGAATAAGGG
CGACACGGAAATGTTGAATACTCATACTCTTCCTTTTTCAATATTATTGAAGCATTTATCAGGGTTATTG
TCTCATGAGCGGATACATATTTGAATGTATTTAGAAAAATAAACAAATAGGGGTTCCGCGCACATTTCCC
CGAAAAGTGCCACCTAAATTGTAAGCGTTAATATTTTGTTAAAATTCGCGTTAAATTTTTGTTAAATCAG
CTCATTTTTTAACCAATAGGCCGAAATCGGCAAAATCCCTTATAAATCAAAAGAATAGACCGAGATAGGG
T
[37 nt withheld, positions 3082-3118]
AAAGAACGTGGACTCCAACGTCAAAGG
[49 nt withheld, positions 3146-3194]
T
[91 nt withheld, positions 3196-3286]
G
[124 nt withheld, positions 3288-3411]
CCCATTCGCCATTCAGGCTGCGCAACTGTTGGGAAGGGCGATCGGTGCGGGCCTCTTCGCTATTACGCCA
GTCGACCGCCAATTCAATATGGCGTATATGGACTCATGCCAATTCAATATGGTGGATCTGGACCTGTGCC
AATTCAATATGGCGTATATGGACTCGTGCCAATTCAATATGGTGGATCTGGACCCCAGCCAATTCAATAT
GGCGGACTTGGCACCATGCCAATTCAATATGGCGGACCTGGCACTGTGCCAACTGGGGAGGGGTCTACTT
GGCACGGTGCCAAGTTTGAGGAGGGGTCTTGGCCCTGTGCCAAGTCCGCCATATTGAATTGGCATGGTGC
CAATAATGGCGGCCATATTGGCTATATGCCAGGATCAATATATAGGCAATATCCAATATGGCCCTATGCC
AATATGGCTATTGGCCAGGTTCAATACTATGTATTGGCCCTATGCCATATAGTATTCCATATATGGGTTT
TCCTATTGACGTAGATAGCCCCTCCCAATGGGCGGTCCCATATACCATATATGGGGCTTCCTAATACCGC
CCATAGCCACTCCCCCATTGACGTCAATGACGGTAAATGGCCCACTTGGCAGTACATCAATATCTATTAA
TAGTAACTTGGCAAGTACATTACTATTGGAAGTACGCCAGGGTACATTGGCAGTACTCCCATTGACGTCA
ATGGCGGTAAATGGCCCGCGATGGCTGCCAAGTACATCCCCATTGACGTCAATGGGGAGGGGCAATGACG
CAAATGGGCGTTCCATTGACGTAAATGGGCGGTAGGCGTGCCTAATGGGAGGTCTATATAAGCAATGCTC
GTTTAGGGAAC
